Addgene plasmid #42363: ALDRL6A
Purpose: Bacterial expression for structure determination; may not be full ORF
Depositing lab: Nicola Burgess-Brown. Depositing organization: University of Oxford.
Backbone
  Vector backbone: pNIC28-Bsa4
  Backbone manufacturer: SGC
  Vector type: Bacterial Expression
Growth in bacteria
  Bacterial resistance: Kanamycin, 50 μg/mL
  Growth temperature: 37°C
  Growth strain: Mach1 ;
  Copy number: High Copy
Gene/Insert
  Gene/Insert name: ALDRL6A (alt names: MIOX; gi|49522837; PDB:2IBN)
  Species: H. sapiens (human)
  Insert size (bp): 844
  Mutation: See Comments
  GenBank ID: MIOX gi|49522837
  Entrez Gene: MIOX (a.k.a. ALDRL6)
  Tag / fusion protein: His6-TEV (N terminal on insert)
  Cloning method: Ligation Independent Cloning
  Sequencing primers: 5′ T7; 3′ T7-term
Terms and licenses: Academic/Nonprofit Terms; Industry Terms: Not Available to Industry
Depositor comments: http://www.thesgc.org/structures/2IBN/ Use BL21(DE3)-R3-pRARE2 strain for expression.
How to cite: ALDRL6A was a gift from Nicola Burgess-Brown (Addgene plasmid # 42363 ; http://n2t.net/addgene:42363 ; RRID:Addgene_42363)
