[The description below was written by a language model from this plasmid's Addgene catalogue record.]
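Description:
ALDRL6A is a bacterial expression plasmid built on the pNIC28-Bsa4 backbone from the Structural Genomics Consortium. It carries a human MIOX (myo-inositol oxygenase, also known as ALDRL6) coding fragment for recombinant protein production in E. coli. The plasmid is maintained at high copy number under kanamycin selection. No feature table accompanies the record, so the origin of replication and the exact layout of regulatory elements are not documented. The listed sequencing primers (T7 forward and T7 terminator) suggest that the insert sits between a T7 promoter and a T7 terminator. That arrangement would fit the depositor's recommendation of a DE3-type expression host, which supplies T7 RNA polymerase, with a rare-codon supplement plasmid.

The insert is about 844 bp and was introduced by ligation-independent cloning. It is fused at its N-terminus to a hexahistidine tag followed by a TEV protease recognition site. The tag allows capture of the protein by immobilised metal affinity chromatography, and TEV cleavage then removes it to leave near-native protein. The stated purpose is expression for structure determination, and the record cautions that the insert may not be the full open reading frame. This is typical of constructs whose domain boundaries have been trimmed to improve solubility and crystallisation. The mutation field only points to the depositor comments, which do not specify any sequence changes, so differences from the reference sequence are not stated. The construct is linked to a deposited crystal structure of human MIOX and is suited to producing purified enzyme for crystallographic, biophysical or biochemical work.
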