>Addgene plasmid #42363 | ALDRL6A | depositor partial sequence | sequence record 57196 | ALDRL6A sequence 844 bps
CATATGCACCATCATCATCATCATTCTTCTGGTGTAGATCTGGGTACCGAGAACCTGTACTTCCAATCCA
TGGACCGTGTCTTCACCACCTACAAGCTCATGCACACGCACCAGACAGTGGACTTCGTCAGGAGCAAGCA
TGCCCAGTTTGGGGGCTTCTCCTACAAGAAAATGACAGTCATGGAGGCCGTGGACCTGCTGGATGGGCTG
GTGGATGAGTCGGACCCGGACGTAGATTTCCCCAACTCCTTCCATGCCTTCCAGACAGCGGAGGGCATCC
GGAAGGCCCACCCAGACAAGGACTGGTTCCACCTCGTCGGGCTCCTGCACGACCTGGGGAAGGTCCTGGC
CCTGTTCGGGGAGCCCCAGTGGGCTGTCGTCGGCGACACCTTCCCCGTCGGATGCCGTCCGCAGGCCTCC
GTGGTTTTCTGCGACTCCACCTTCCAGGACAACCCTGACCTCCAGGATCCTCGATACAGCACAGAGCTCG
GGATGTATCAGCCCCACTGTGGGCTCGACAGGGTCCTCATGTCCTGGGGCCATGATGAGTACATGTACCA
GGTGATGAAGTTTAACAAGTTCTCACTGCCCCCTGAGGCTTTCTACATGATCCGGTTCCACTCCTTCTAC
CCCTGGCACACGGGCCGCGACTACCAGCAGCTGTGCAGCCAGCAGGACCTGGCCATGCTGCCCTGGGTGC
GGGAGTTCAACAAGTTCGACCTCTACACCAAGTGCCCGGACCTGCCGGACGTGGACAAGCTGCGGCCCTA
CTACCAGGGGCTCATTGACAAGTACTGCCCTGGCATCCTGAGCTGGTGACAGTAAAGGTGGATACGGATC
CGAA
