>Addgene plasmid #42363 | ALDRL6A | addgene partial sequence | sequence record 59388 | T7 5'-TAATACGACTCACTATAGGG-3'
CCCTCTAGAAATAATTTTGTTTAACTTTAAGAAGGAGATATACATATGCACCATCATCATCATCATTCTT
CTGGTGTAGATCTGGGTACCGAGAACCTGTACTTCCAATCCATGGACCGTGTCTTCACCACCTACAAGCT
CATGCACACGCACCAGACAGTGGACTTCGTCAGGAGCAAGCATGCCCAGTTTGGGGGCTTCTCCTACAAG
AAAATGACAGTCATGGAGGCCGTGGACCTGCTGGATGGGCTGGTGGATGAGTCGGACCCGGACGTAGATT
TCCCCAACTCCTTCCATGCCTTCCAGACAGCGGAGGGCATCCGGAAGGCCCACCCAGACAAGGACTGGTT
CCACCTCGTCGGGCTCCTGCACGACCTGGGGAAGGTCCTGGCCCTGTTCGGGGAGCCCCAGTGGGCTGTC
GTCGGCGACACCTTCCCCGTCGGATGCCGTCCGCAGGCCTCCGTGGTTTTCTGCGACTCCACCTTCCAGG
ACAACCCTGACCTCCAGGATCCTCGATACAGCACAGAGCTCGGGATGTATCAGCCCCACTGTGGGCTCGA
CAGGGTCCTCATGTCCTGGGGCCATGATGAGTACATGTACCAGGTGATGAAGTTTAACAAGTTCTCACTG
CCCCCTGAGGCTTTCTACATGATCCGGTTCCACTCCTTCTACCCCTGGCACACGGGCCGCGACTACCAGC
AGCTGTGCAGCCAGCAGGACCTGGCCATGCTGCCCTGGGTGCGGGAGTTCAACAAGTTCGACCTCTACAC
CAAGTGCCCGGACCTGCCGGACGTGGACAAGCTGCGGCCCTACTACCAGGGGCTCATTGACAAGTACTGC
CCTGGCATCCTGAGCTGGTGACAGTAAAGGTGGATACGGATCCGAATTCGAGCTCCGTCGACAAGCTTGC
GGCCGCACTCGAGCACCACCACACACATGAA
